>Addgene plasmid #206168 | pMuLE (L1-L4) 6X PRE | addgene full sequence | sequence record 417821 | Addgene NGS Result
GCAAACCGCCTCTCCCCGCGCGTTGGCCGATTCATTAATGCAGCTGGCACGACAGGTTTCCCGACTGGAA
AGCGGGCAGTGAGCGCAACGCAATTAATACGCGTACCGCTAGCCAGGAAGAGTTTGTAGAAACGCAAAAA
GGCCATCCGTCAGGATGGCCTTCTGCTTAGTTTGATGCCTGGCAGTTTATGGCGGGCGTCCTGCCCGCCA
CCCTCCGGGCCGTTGCTTCACAACGTTCAAATCCGCTCCCGGCGGATTTGTCCTACTCAGGAGAGCGTTC
ACCGACAAACAACAGATAAAACGAAAGGCCCAGTCTTCCGACTGAGCCTTTCGTTTTATTTGATGCCTGG
CAGTTCCCTACTCTCGCGTTAACGCTAGCATGGATGTTTTCCCAGTCACGACGTTGTAAAACGACGGCCA
GTCTTAAGCTCGGGCCCCAAATAATGATTTTATTTTGACTGATAGTGACCTGTTCGTTGCAACAAATTGA
TGAGCAATGCTTTTTTATAATGCCAACTTTGTACAAAAAAGCAGGCTGGAGACCCAAGCTTGGTACCGAG
CTCGGATCTGTAGCTAGAACATCCTGTACAGTATCCGTAGCTAGAACATCCTGTACAGGATCTGTAGCTA
GAACATCCTGTACAGTATCCGTAGCTAGAACATCCTGTACAGGATCTGTAGCTAGAACATCCTGTACAGT
ATCCGTAGCTAGAACATCCTGTACAGGATCCTCTAGAGGGTATATAATGGGGGCCACTCGAGCATGCATC
TAGAGGCACCCAACTTTTCTATACAAAGTTGGCATTATAAGAAAGCATTGCTTATCAATTTGTTGCAACG
AACAGGTCACTATCAGTCAAAATAAAATCATTATTTGCCATCCAGCTGCAGGGCGGCCGCGATATCCCCT
ATAGTGAGTCGTATTACATGGTCATAGCTGTTTCCTGGCAGCTCTGGCCCGTGTCTCAAAATCTCTGATG
TTACATTGCACAAGATAAAAATATATCATCATGAACAATAAAACTGTCTGCTTACATAAACAGTAATACA
AGGGGTGTTATGAGCCATATTCAACGGGAAACGTCGAGGCCGCGATTAAATTCCAACATGGATGCTGATT
TATATGGGTATAAATGGGCTCGCGATAATGTCGGGCAATCAGGTGCGACAATCTATCGCTTGTATGGGAA
GCCCGATGCGCCAGAGTTGTTTCTGAAACATGGCAAAGGTAGCGTTGCCAATGATGTTACAGATGAGATG
GTCAGACTAAACTGGCTGACGGAATTTATGCCTCTTCCGACCATCAAGCATTTTATCCGTACTCCTGATG
ATGCATGGTTACTCACCACTGCGATCCCCGGAAAAACAGCATTCCAGGTATTAGAAGAATATCCTGATTC
AGGTGAAAATATTGTTGATGCGCTGGCAGTGTTCCTGCGCCGGTTGCATTCGATTCCTGTTTGTAATTGT
CCTTTTAACAGCGATCGCGTATTTCGTCTCGCTCAGGCGCAATCACGAATGAATAACGGTTTGGTTGATG
CGAGTGATTTTGATGACGAGCGTAATGGCTGGCCTGTTGAACAAGTCTGGAAAGAAATGCATAAACTTTT
GCCATTCTCACCGGATTCAGTCGTCACTCATGGTGATTTCTCACTTGATAACCTTATTTTTGACGAGGGG
AAATTAATAGGTTGTATTGATGTTGGACGAGTCGGAATCGCAGACCGATACCAGGATCTTGCCATCCTAT
GGAACTGCCTCGGTGAGTTTTCTCCTTCATTACAGAAACGGCTTTTTCAAAAATATGGTATTGATAATCC
TGATATGAATAAATTGCAGTTTCATTTGATGCTCGATGAGTTTTTCTAATCAGAATTGGTTAATTGGTTG
TAACACTGGCAGAGCATTACGCTGACTTGACGGGACGGCGCAAGCTCATGACCAAAATCCCTTAACGTGA
GTTACGCGTCGTTCCACTGAGCGTCAGACCCCGTAGAAAAGATCAAAGGATCTTCTTGAGATCCTTTTTT
TCTGCGCGTAATCTGCTGCTTGCAAACAAAAAAACCACCGCTACCAGCGGTGGTTTGTTTGCCGGATCAA
GAGCTACCAACTCTTTTTCCGAAGGTAACTGGCTTCAGCAGAGCGCAGATACCAAATACTGTTCTTCTAG
TGTAGCCGTAGTTAGGCCACCACTTCAAGAACTCTGTAGCACCGCCTACATACCTCGCTCTGCTAATCCT
GTTACCAGTGGCTGCTGCCAGTGGCGATAAGTCGTGTCTTACCGGGTTGGACTCAAGACGATAGTTACCG
GATAAGGCGCAGCGGTCGGGCTGAACGGGGGGTTCGTGCACACAGCCCAGCTTGGAGCGAACGACCTACA
CCGAACTGAGATACCTACAGCGTGAGCTATGAGAAAGCGCCACGCTTCCCGAAGGGAGAAAGGCGGACAG
GTATCCGGTAAGCGGCAGGGTCGGAACAGGAGAGCGCACGAGGGAGCTTCCAGGGGGAAACGCCTGGTAT
CTTTATAGTCCTGTCGGGTTTCGCCACCTCTGACTTGAGCGTCGATTTTTGTGATGCTCGTCAGGGGGGC
GGAGCCTATGGAAAAACGCCAGCAACGCGGCCTTTTTACGGTTCCTGGCCTTTTGCTGGCCTTTTGCTCA
CATGTTCTTTCCTGCGTTATCCCCTGATTCTGTGGATAACCGTATTACCGCCTTTGAGTGAGCTGATACC
GCTCGCCGCAGCCGAACGACCGAGCGCAGCGAGTCAGTGAGCGAGGAAGCGGAAGAGCGCCCAATAC
Features (pLannotate 1.2.2; 10 found; start..end, strand, type, name):
    137..164     -  terminator     rrnB T2 terminator: transcription terminator T2 from the E. coli rrnB gene
    296..339     +  terminator     rrnB T1 terminator: Escherichia coli rrnB; transcription terminator T1 from the E. coli rrnB gene
    386..422     -  CDS            lacZα (fragment): LacZα fragment of β-galactosidase; lacZ fragment
    438..537     +  protein_bind   attL1: mutant version of attL; recombination site for the Gateway® LR reaction LR Clonase™
    734..750     +  promoter       minP (fragment): minimal TATA-box promoter with low basal activity
    781..876     -  protein_bind   attL4: mutant version of attL; recombination site for the Gateway® LR reaction LR Clonase™
    908..926     -  promoter       T7 promoter: promoter for bacteriophage T7 RNA polymerase
   1060..1869    +  CDS            KanR: aminoglycoside phosphotransferase; aph(3')-Ia; confers resistance to kanamycin in bacteria or G418 (Geneticin®) in eukaryotes
   2016..2604    +  rep_origin     ori: high-copy-number ColE1/pMB1/pBR322/pUC origin of replication
   2787..82      +  CDS            lacI (fragment) (across the origin): lac repressor; lacI; The lac repressor binds to the lac operator to inhibit transcription in E. coli. This inhibition can be relieved by adding lactose or isopropyl-β-D-thiogalactopyranoside (IPTG).
