[The description below was written by a language model from this plasmid's Addgene catalogue record and pLannotate feature annotations shown in this document.]
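Description:
pMuLE (L1-L4) 6X PRE is a small Gateway entry clone built on the pMuLE ENTR MCS L1-L4 backbone, part of the MultiSite Gateway-based pMuLE system in which several entry modules are assembled in a defined order into a destination vector. It is propagated in E. coli using a high-copy ColE1/pUC-type origin and selected with kanamycin through the aph(3')-Ia resistance gene. The catalogue lists a total size of 2,809 bp, while the sequenced record used for annotation is 2,797 nt. rrnB T1 and T2 terminators lie upstream of the recombination cassette and help insulate it from read-through transcription in bacteria. The short lacZα and lacI fragments and the T7 promoter detected in the annotation appear to be backbone remnants rather than functional parts of the payload.

The payload, flanked by attL1 and attL4 sites, is a 195 bp synthetic progesterone-responsive promoter module. It consists of six consensus binding sites for the human progesterone receptor (PGR), termed progesterone response elements, placed upstream of the synthetic minimal 2YBTATA promoter. The annotation picks up a partial match to a minimal TATA-box promoter in this region, consistent with that element. The PRE array is stated to be the same as in a related plasmid from the same toolbox. The fragment was inserted by restriction cloning at BamHI, with the 5′ site destroyed and the 3′ site retained.

No reporter or coding sequence is present in this entry clone. It serves as the first-position promoter module, to be combined by LR recombination with other entry clones carrying a reporter or gene of interest. The resulting constructs would be transcriptionally activated by ligand-bound PGR, for studying progesterone receptor signaling.
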