Addgene plasmid #206168: pMuLE (L1-L4) 6X PRE
Purpose: pMuLE L1-L4 entry plasmid containing 6 consensus PGR bindings sites upstream of a minimal 2YBTATA promoter
Depositing lab: Renee van Amerongen. Depositing organization: University of Amsterdam. Publication: A molecular toolbox to study progesterone receptor signaling. Aarts MT, Wagner M, van der Wal T, van Boxtel AL, van Amerongen R. J Mammary Gland Biol Neoplasia. 2023 Nov 29;28(1):24. doi: 10.1007/s10911-023-09550-0. PubMed 38019315.
Backbone
  Vector backbone: pMuLE ENTR MCS L1-L4
  Backbone size w/o insert (bp): 2668
  Total vector size (bp): 2809
  Vector type: Gateway cloning entry clone
Growth in bacteria
  Bacterial resistance: Kanamycin, 50 μg/mL
  Growth temperature: 37°C
  Growth strain: DH5alpha
  Copy number: Unknown
Gene/Insert
  Gene/Insert name: 6X PRE
  Species: H. sapiens (human), Synthetic; PRE is human PGR binding site, 2YBTATA is a synthetic minimal promotor
  Insert size (bp): 195
  Promoter: 2YBTATA
  Cloning method: Restriction Enzyme; 5′ cloning site BamHI (destroyed during cloning); 3′ cloning site BamHI (not destroyed)
  Sequencing primers: 5′ M13 fw; 3′ M13 rev
Resource information
  A portion of this plasmid was derived from a plasmid made by: 6X PRE sites are the same as in Addgene plasmid #206160
Terms and licenses: Academic/Nonprofit Terms; Industry Terms: Not Available to Industry
How to cite: pMuLE (L1-L4) 6X PRE was a gift from Renee van Amerongen (Addgene plasmid # 206168 ; http://n2t.net/addgene:206168 ; RRID:Addgene_206168)
